Addgene plasmid #186285: pEGFP.N3-myc-SLC35A2
Purpose: transient expression of N-terminal myc tagged SLC35A2 isoform c/UGT1 in mammalian cells
Depositing lab: Somshuvra Mukhopadhyay. Depositing organization: University of Texas at Austin. Publication: Functional analyses of the UDP-galactose transporter SLC35A2 using the binding of bacterial Shiga toxins as a novel activity assay. Li D, Mukhopadhyay S. Glycobiology. 2019 Jun 1;29(6):490-503. doi: 10.1093/glycob/cwz016. PubMed 30834435.
Backbone
  Vector backbone: pEGFP.N3
  Total vector size (bp): 5927
  Vector type: Mammalian Expression
Growth in bacteria
  Bacterial resistance: Kanamycin, 50 μg/mL
  Growth temperature: 37°C
  Growth strain: DH5alpha
  Copy number: High Copy
Gene/Insert
  Gene/Insert name: SLC35A2
  Species: H. sapiens (human)
  Entrez Gene: SLC35A2 (a.k.a. CDG2M, CDGX, UDP-Gal-Tr, UGALT, UGAT, UGT, UGT1, UGT2, UGTL)
  Promoter: CMV
  Tag / fusion protein: MYC (N terminal on insert)
  Cloning method: Restriction Enzyme; 5′ cloning site HindIII (not destroyed); 3′ cloning site bamhI (not destroyed)
  Sequencing primers: 5′ ATGTCGTAACAACTCCGCCC; 3′ GCTGAACTTGTGGCCGTTTA
Terms and licenses: Academic/Nonprofit Terms; Industry Terms: Not Available to Industry
How to cite: pEGFP.N3-myc-SLC35A2 was a gift from Somshuvra Mukhopadhyay (Addgene plasmid # 186285 ; http://n2t.net/addgene:186285 ; RRID:Addgene_186285)
