[The description below was written by a language model from this plasmid's Addgene catalogue record and pLannotate feature annotations shown in this document.]
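Description:
pEGFP.N3-myc-SLC35A2 is a 5,927 bp mammalian expression plasmid built on the pEGFP.N3 backbone for transient expression of human SLC35A2, the Golgi UDP-galactose transporter (isoform c, also called UGT1), carrying an N-terminal myc epitope tag. It is propagated in E. coli at high copy from a ColE1/pUC-type origin and selected with kanamycin. The NeoR/KanR gene (Tn5 aminoglycoside phosphotransferase) sits behind tandem bacterial (bla-type) and SV40 early promoters and ends in an HSV TK polyadenylation signal. This arrangement lets the same marker confer kanamycin resistance in bacteria and G418 resistance in mammalian cells. An f1 origin is also present, and short fragments annotated as ble, bGH poly(A) and SV40 large T antigen appear to be backbone remnants rather than functional parts.

The insert was cloned between HindIII and BamHI sites in the multiple cloning site, downstream of the human cytomegalovirus immediate early enhancer and promoter, which drive strong constitutive transcription in mammalian cells. The annotated SLC35A2 coding sequence is followed closely by the backbone's EGFP coding sequence and the SV40 polyadenylation signal. The myc tag itself is not annotated separately, though there is a short unannotated stretch between the cloning-site fragment and the start of the SLC35A2 annotation. The record describes only a myc-tagged product and does not say whether a stop codon separates SLC35A2 from EGFP, so it is unclear whether an EGFP fusion is made. The associated publication concerns functional analysis of SLC35A2 with Shiga toxin binding as a readout of transporter activity, and the myc epitope would allow the expressed protein to be detected in such experiments.
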