Features (pLannotate 1.2.2; 15 found; start..end, strand, type, name):
     17..380     +  enhancer       CMV enhancer: human cytomegalovirus immediate early enhancer
    381..584     +  promoter       CMV promoter: human cytomegalovirus (CMV) immediate early promoter
    607..643     +  misc_feature   MCS (fragment): multiple cloning site
    692..1855    +  CDS            SLC35A2: S35A2_HUMAN - Also known as UGALT, UGT, UGTL. Experimental evidence at protein level: Swiss-Prot protein existence level 1. Transports nucleotide sugars from the cytosol into Golgi vesicles where glycosyltransferases function. From Homo sapiens (Human).
   1889..2608    +  CDS            EGFP: the original enhanced GFP (Yang et al., 1996) mammalian codon-optimized
   2625..2708    +  CDS            large T antigen (fragment): large T antigen from SV40 (simian virus 40)
   2731..2852    +  polyA_signal   SV40 poly(A) signal: SV40 polyadenylation signal
   2886..3314    -  rep_origin     f1 ori (sequence partly withheld): f1 bacteriophage origin of replication; arrow indicates direction of (+) strand synthesis
   3341..3445    +  promoter       AmpR promoter: bla
   3447..3804    +  promoter       SV40 promoter: SV40 enhancer and early promoter
   3839..4633    +  CDS            NeoR/KanR: aminoglycoside phosphotransferase from Tn5; aph(3')-II (or nptII); confers resistance to neomycin, kanamycin, and G418 (Geneticin®)
   4654..4806    +  CDS            ble (fragment): BLE_KLEPN - Experimental evidence at protein level: Swiss-Prot protein existence level 1. Binding protein with a strong affinity to the bleomycin family of antibiotics. Binds to CL990; an antimitotic-antibiotic compound. From Klebsiella pneumoniae.
   4865..4912    +  polyA_signal   HSV TK poly(A) signal: herpes simplex virus thymidine kinase polyadenylation signal (Cole and Stacy, 1985)
   5003..5019    -  polyA_signal   bGH poly(A) signal (fragment): bovine growth hormone polyadenylation signal
   5241..5829    +  rep_origin     ori: high-copy-number ColE1/pMB1/pBR322/pUC origin of replication
>Addgene plasmid #186285 | pEGFP.N3-myc-SLC35A2 | addgene full sequence | sequence record 365740 | Addgene NGS Result
TATTACCGCCATGCATTAGTTATTAATAGTAATCAATTACGGGGTCATTAGTTCATAGCCCATATATGGA
GTTCCGCGTTACATAACTTACGGTAAATGGCCCGCCTGACTGACCGCCCAACGACCCCCGCCCATTGACG
TCAATAATGACGTATGTTCCCATAGTAACGCCAATAGGGACTTTCCATTGACGTCAATGGGTGGAGTATT
TACGGTAAACTGCCCACTTGGCAGTACATCAAGTGTATCATATGCCAAGTACGCCCCCTATTGACGTCAA
TGACGGTAAATGGCCCGCCTGGCATTATGCCCAGTACATGACCTTATGGGACTTTCCTACTTGGCAGTAC
ATCTACGTATTAGTCATCGCTATTACCATGGTGATGCGGTTTTGGCAGTACATCAATGGGCGTGGATAGC
GGTTTGACTCACGGGGATTTCCAAGTCTCCACCCCATTGACGTCAATGGGAGTTTGTTTTGGCACCAAAA
TCAACGGGACTTTCCAAAATGTCGTAACAACTCCGCCCCATTGACGCAAATGGGCGGTAGGCGTGTACGG
TGGGAGGTCTATATAAGCAGAGCTGGTTTAGTGAACCGTCAGATCCGCTAGCGCTACCGGACTCAGATCT
CGAGCTCAAGCTTATGGAACAAAAACTCATCTCAGAAGAGGATCTGGGTGGTGGCGGCTCTATGGCAGCG
GTTGGGGCTGGTGGTTCTACCGCTGCTCCTGGGCCAGGAGCGGTTTCCGCGGGTGCATTGGAGCCGGGAA
CAGCTAGTGCGGCTCACAGGCGCCTGAAGTACATATCCCTAGCTGTGCTGGTGGTCCAGAATGCCTCCCT
CATCCTCAGCATCCGCTACGCCCGCACGTTGCCAGGGGACCGCTTCTTTGCCACCACTGCTGTGGTCATG
GCGGAAGTGCTCAAAGGCCTCACATGCCTGCTGCTGCTCTTCGCACAGAAGAGGGGTAACGTGAAGCACC
TGGTTCTCTTCCTCCATGAGGCTGTCCTGGTGCAGTATGTGGACACGCTCAAGCTCGCAGTGCCCTCTCT
CATCTACACCTTGCAGAATAACCTCCAGTATGTTGCCATCTCTAACCTACCAGCTGCCACTTTCCAGGTG
ACATACCAGCTGAAGATCCTGACCACAGCGCTGTTCTCCGTGCTCATGCTGAATCGCAGTCTTTCCCGGC
TGCAGTGGGCCTCCCTGCTGCTCCTCTTCACTGGCGTCGCCATTGTCCAGGCACAGCAAGCCGGTGGGGG
AGGCCCAAGGCCACTGGATCAGAACCCTGGAGCAGGCCTGGCAGCTGTCGTGGCCTCCTGTCTCTCCTCC
GGCTTCGCAGGAGTCTACTTTGAGAAGATCCTCAAAGGCAGCTCAGGCTCTGTGTGGCTGCGCAACCTGC
AACTGGGCCTCTTCGGCACAGCACTGGGCCTGGTGGGGCTTTGGTGGGCTGAGGGTACCGCCGTTGCCAC
CCGTGGTTTCTTTTTTGGGTACACACCCGCTGTCTGGGGCGTGGTGCTCAACCAGGCCTTCGGCGGGCTA
CTGGTGGCTGTGGTTGTCAAGTACGCTGACAATATCCTCAAGGGCTTTGCCACCTCCCTGTCCATTGTGC
TGTCCACTGTTGCCTCCATTCGCCTCTTTGGCTTCCACGTGGACCCATTATTTGCCCTTGGCGCTGGACT
CGTCATTGGTGCTGTCTACCTCTACAGCCTTCCCCGAGGTGCAGCTAAAGCCATAGCCTCTGCCTCTGCC
TCTGCCTCCGGGCCTTGCGTTCACCAGCAGCCTCCCGGGCAGCCACCACCACCGCAGCTGTCTTCCCACC
GTGGAGATCTCATCACGGAGCCCTTTCTGCCAAAGTCAGTGCTGGTGAAGTGAGGATCCATCGCCACCAT
GGTGAGCAAGGGCGAGGAGCTGTTCACCGGGGTGGTGCCCATCCTGGTCGAGCTGGACGGCGACGTAAAC
GGCCACAAGTTCAGCGTGTCCGGCGAGGGCGAGGGCGATGCCACCTACGGCAAGCTGACCCTGAAGTTCA
TCTGCACCACCGGCAAGCTGCCCGTGCCCTGGCCCACCCTCGTGACCACCCTGACCTACGGCGTGCAGTG
CTTCAGCCGCTACCCCGACCACATGAAGCAGCACGACTTCTTCAAGTCCGCCATGCCCGAAGGCTACGTC
CAGGAGCGCACCATCTTCTTCAAGGACGACGGCAACTACAAGACCCGCGCCGAGGTGAAGTTCGAGGGCG
ACACCCTGGTGAACCGCATCGAGCTGAAGGGCATCGACTTCAAGGAGGACGGCAACATCCTGGGGCACAA
GCTGGAGTACAACTACAACAGCCACAACGTCTATATCATGGCCGACAAGCAGAAGAACGGCATCAAGGTG
AACTTCAAGATCCGCCACAACATCGAGGACGGCAGCGTGCAGCTCGCCGACCACTACCAGCAGAACACCC
CCATCGGCGACGGCCCCGTGCTGCTGCCCGACAACCACTACCTGAGCACCCAGTCCGCCCTGAGCAAAGA
CCCCAACGAGAAGCGCGATCACATGGTCCTGCTGGAGTTCGTGACCGCCGCCGGGATCACTCTCGGCATG
GACGAGCTGTACAAGTAAAGCGGCCGCGACTCTAGATCATAATCAGCCATACCACATTTGTAGAGGTTTT
ACTTGCTTTAAAAAACCTCCCACACCTCCCCCTGAACCTGAAACATAAAATGAATGCAATTGTTGTTGTT
AACTTGTTTATTGCAGCTTATAATGGTTACAAATAAAGCAATAGCATCACAAATTTCACAAATAAAGCAT
TTTTTTCACTGCATTCTAGTTGTGGTTTGTCCAAACTCATCAATGTATCTTAAGGCGTAAATTGTAAGCG
TTAATATTTTGTTAAAATTCGCGTTAAATTTTTGTTAAATCAGCTCATTTTTTAACCAATAGGCCGAAAT
CGGCAAAATCCCTTATAAATCAAAAGAATAGACCGAGATAGGGT
[37 nt withheld, positions 2985-3021]
AAAGAACGTGGACTCCAACGTCAAAGG
[49 nt withheld, positions 3049-3097]
T
[91 nt withheld, positions 3099-3189]
G
[124 nt withheld, positions 3191-3314]
CAGGTGGCACTTTTCGGGGAAATGTGCGCGGAACCCCTATTTGTTTATTTTTCTAAATACATTCAAATAT
GTATCCGCTCATGAGACAATAACCCTGATAAATGCTTCAATAATATTGAAAAAGGAAGAGTCCTGAGGCG
GAAAGAACCAGCTGTGGAATGTGTGTCAGTTAGGGTGTGGAAAGTCCCCAGGCTCCCCAGCAGGCAGAAG
TATGCAAAGCATGCATCTCAATTAGTCAGCAACCAGGTGTGGAAAGTCCCCAGGCTCCCCAGCAGGCAGA
AGTATGCAAAGCATGCATCTCAATTAGTCAGCAACCATAGTCCCGCCCCTAACTCCGCCCATCCCGCCCC
TAACTCCGCCCAGTTCCGCCCATTCTCCGCCCCATGGCTGACTAATTTTTTTTATTTATGCAGAGGCCGA
GGCCGCCTCGGCCTCTGAGCTATTCCAGAAGTAGTGAGGAGGCTTTTTTGGAGGCCTAGGCTTTTGCAAA
GATCGATCAAGAGACAGGATGAGGATCGTTTCGCATGATTGAACAAGATGGATTGCACGCAGGTTCTCCG
GCCGCTTGGGTGGAGAGGCTATTCGGCTATGACTGGGCACAACAGACAATCGGCTGCTCTGATGCCGCCG
TGTTCCGGCTGTCAGCGCAGGGGCGCCCGGTTCTTTTTGTCAAGACCGACCTGTCCGGTGCCCTGAATGA
ACTGCAAGACGAGGCAGCGCGGCTATCGTGGCTGGCCACGACGGGCGTTCCTTGCGCAGCTGTGCTCGAC
GTTGTCACTGAAGCGGGAAGGGACTGGCTGCTATTGGGCGAAGTGCCGGGGCAGGATCTCCTGTCATCTC
ACCTTGCTCCTGCCGAGAAAGTATCCATCATGGCTGATGCAATGCGGCGGCTGCATACGCTTGATCCGGC
TACCTGCCCATTCGACCACCAAGCGAAACATCGCATCGAGCGAGCACGTACTCGGATGGAAGCCGGTCTT
GTCGATCAGGATGATCTGGACGAAGAGCATCAGGGGCTCGCGCCAGCCGAACTGTTCGCCAGGCTCAAGG
CGAGCATGCCCGACGGCGAGGATCTCGTCGTGACCCATGGCGATGCCTGCTTGCCGAATATCATGGTGGA
AAATGGCCGCTTTTCTGGATTCATCGACTGTGGCCGGCTGGGTGTGGCGGACCGCTATCAGGACATAGCG
TTGGCTACCCGTGATATTGCTGAAGAGCTTGGCGGCGAATGGGCTGACCGCTTCCTCGTGCTTTACGGTA
TCGCCGCTCCCGATTCGCAGCGCATCGCCTTCTATCGCCTTCTTGACGAGTTCTTCTGAGCGGGACTCTG
GGGTTCGAAATGACCGACCAAGCGACGCCCAACCTGCCATCACGAGATTTCGATTCCACCGCCGCCTTCT
ATGAAAGGTTGGGCTTCGGAATCGTTTTCCGGGACGCCGGCTGGATGATCCTCCAGCGCGGGGATCTCAT
GCTGGAGTTCTTCGCCCACCCTAGGGGGAGGCTAACTGAAACACGGAAGGAGACAATACCGGAAGGAACC
CGCGCTATGACGGCAATAAAAAGACAGAATAAAACGCACGGTGTTGGGTCGTTTGTTCATAAACGCGGGG
TTCGGTCCCAGGGCTGGCACTCTGTCGATACCCCACCGAGACCCCATTGGGGCCAATACGCCCGCGTTTC
TTCCTTTTCCCCACCCCACCCCCCAAGTTCGGGTGAAGGCCCAGGGCTCGCAGCCAACGTCGGGGCGGCA
GGCCCTGCCATAGCCTCAGGTTACTCATATATACTTTAGATTGATTTAAAACTTCATTTTTAATTTAAAA
GGATCTAGGTGAAGATCCTTTTTGATAATCTCATGACCAAAATCCCTTAACGTGAGTTTTCGTTCCACTG
AGCGTCAGACCCCGTAGAAAAGATCAAAGGATCTTCTTGAGATCCTTTTTTTCTGCGCGTAATCTGCTGC
TTGCAAACAAAAAAACCACCGCTACCAGCGGTGGTTTGTTTGCCGGATCAAGAGCTACCAACTCTTTTTC
CGAAGGTAACTGGCTTCAGCAGAGCGCAGATACCAAATACTGTTCTTCTAGTGTAGCCGTAGTTAGGCCA
CCACTTCAAGAACTCTGTAGCACCGCCTACATACCTCGCTCTGCTAATCCTGTTACCAGTGGCTGCTGCC
AGTGGCGATAAGTCGTGTCTTACCGGGTTGGACTCAAGACGATAGTTACCGGATAAGGCGCAGCGGTCGG
GCTGAACGGGGGGTTCGTGCACACAGCCCAGCTTGGAGCGAACGACCTACACCGAACTGAGATACCTACA
GCGTGAGCTATGAGAAAGCGCCACGCTTCCCGAAGGGAGAAAGGCGGACAGGTATCCGGTAAGCGGCAGG
GTCGGAACAGGAGAGCGCACGAGGGAGCTTCCAGGGGGAAACGCCTGGTATCTTTATAGTCCTGTCGGGT
TTCGCCACCTCTGACTTGAGCGTCGATTTTTGTGATGCTCGTCAGGGGGGCGGAGCCTATGGAAAAACGC
CAGCAACGCGGCCTTTTTACGGTTCCTGGCCTTTTGCTGGCCTTTTGCTCACATGTTCTTTCCTGCGTTA
TCCCCTGATTCTGTGGATAACCG
